Addgene plasmid #239373: PKA1252
Purpose: GST-Sec4 (full length) cloned in BamH1 and Sal1 sites of pGEX-6P1
Depositing lab: Kathryn Ayscough. Depositing organization: University of Sheffield.
Backbone
  Vector backbone: pGEX6P1
  Backbone size w/o insert (bp): 4995
  Total vector size (bp): 5650
  Vector type: Bacterial Expression
Growth in bacteria
  Bacterial resistance: Ampicillin, 100 μg/mL
  Growth temperature: 37°C
  Growth strain: DH5alpha
  Copy number: Unknown
Gene/Insert
  Gene/Insert name: Sec4
  Species: S. cerevisiae (budding yeast)
  Insert size (bp): 645
  GenBank ID: YFL005W
  Entrez Gene: SEC4 (a.k.a. YFL005W, SRO6)
  Tag / fusion protein: GST (N terminal on insert)
Terms and licenses: Academic/Nonprofit Terms; Industry Terms: Not Available to Industry
How to cite: PKA1252 was a gift from Kathryn Ayscough (Addgene plasmid # 239373 ; http://n2t.net/addgene:239373 ; RRID:Addgene_239373)
