[The description below was written by a language model from this plasmid's Addgene catalogue record and pLannotate feature annotations shown in this document.]
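Description:
PKA1252 is a bacterial expression plasmid built on the pGEX-6P-1 backbone for producing full-length Sec4 from Saccharomyces cerevisiae as an N-terminal glutathione S-transferase fusion in E. coli. The SEC4 open reading frame (YFL005W, also called SRO6; 645 bp) was cloned between the BamHI and SalI sites of the vector's polylinker, placing it downstream of the Schistosoma japonicum GST coding sequence. Sec4 is a GTP-binding protein involved in exocytosis, thought to regulate the docking and fusion of secretory vesicles with the cell surface, in part through interaction with the Sec8/Sec15 particle.

Expression of the fusion is driven by the tac promoter, a strong trp/lac hybrid, followed by a lac operator. The plasmid also carries lacI under its own promoter, so the repressor is supplied in cis and transcription stays low until it is induced with IPTG. The short stretch between the annotated GST and SEC4 coding regions is not annotated in the feature table; in the pGEX-6P series this linker normally encodes a PreScission protease site that allows GST to be removed after purification. Propagation relies on a ColE1/pMB1-type origin, and selection is by ampicillin through the bla gene and its promoter. Remaining annotations (rop and bom fragments, a lac promoter/lacZα segment and a small yciV fragment) are backbone remnants with no role in expression. The sequenced record is 5,619 nt, slightly shorter than the 5,650 bp listed in the catalogue. The record does not state a specific application, but such a construct is typically used for glutathione-affinity purification of recombinant protein and for GST pull-down or in vitro binding assays.
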