Features (pLannotate 1.2.2; 17 found; start..end, strand, type, name):
    184..212     +  promoter       tac promoter: strong E. coli promoter; hybrid between the trp and lac UV5 promoters
    220..236     +  protein_bind   lac operator: The lac repressor binds to the lac operator to inhibit transcription in E. coli. This inhibition can be relieved by adding lactose or isopropyl-β-D-thiogalactopyranoside (IPTG). lac repressor encoded by lacI
    259..912     +  CDS            GST26_SCHJA: Experimental evidence at protein level: Swiss-Prot protein existence level 1. GST isoenzymes appear to play a central role in the parasite detoxification system. Other functions are also suspected including a role in increasing the solubility of haematin in the parasite gut. From Schistosoma japonicum (Blood fluke).
    952..1596    +  CDS            SEC4: SEC4_YEAST - Also known as SRO6. Experimental evidence at protein level: Swiss-Prot protein existence level 1. Involved in exocytosis. Maybe by regulating the binding and fusion of secretory vesicles with the cell surface. The GTP-bound form of SEC4 may interact with an effector, thereby stimulating its activity and leading to exocytotic fusion. SEC4 may be an upstream activator of the 19.5S SEC8/SEC15 particle. SEC4 probably interacts directly with SEC8; it could serve as the attachment site for the SEC8/SEC15 particle. From Saccharomyces cerevisiae (strain ATCC 204508 / S288c) (Baker's yeast
   1637..1676    +  CDS            rop (fragment): Rop protein, which maintains plasmids at low copy number; rop
   1778..1818    +  misc_feature   bom (fragment): basis of mobility region from pBR322
   1923..2027    +  promoter       AmpR promoter: bla
   2028..2888    +  CDS            AmpR: β-lactamase; bla; confers resistance to ampicillin, carbenicillin, and related antibiotics
   3059..3647    +  rep_origin     ori: high-copy-number ColE1/pMB1/pBR322/pUC origin of replication
   3833..3884    -  misc_feature   bom (fragment): basis of mobility region from pBR322
   3891..3968    +  promoter       lacI promoter: lacI
   3969..5051    +  CDS            lacI: lac repressor; lacI; The lac repressor binds to the lac operator to inhibit transcription in E. coli. This inhibition can be relieved by adding lactose or isopropyl-β-D-thiogalactopyranoside (IPTG).
   5064..5085    +  protein_bind   CAP binding site: CAP binding activates transcription in the presence of cAMP. E. coli catabolite activator protein
   5100..5130    +  promoter       lac promoter: promoter for the E. coli lac operon
   5138..5154    +  protein_bind   lac operator: The lac repressor binds to the lac operator to inhibit transcription in E. coli. This inhibition can be relieved by adding lactose or isopropyl-β-D-thiogalactopyranoside (IPTG). lac repressor encoded by lacI
   5174..5347    +  CDS            lacZα: LacZα fragment of β-galactosidase; lacZ fragment
   5611..108     -  CDS            yciV (fragment) (across the origin): RNAAM_ECOLI - Also known as trpH From Escherichia coli (strain K12).
>Addgene plasmid #239373 | PKA1252 | addgene full sequence | sequence record 478753 | Addgene NGS Result
TAGCTTATCGACTGCACGGTGCACCAATGCTTCTGGCGTCAGGCAGCCATCGGAAGCTGTGGTATGGCTG
TGCAGGTCGTAAATCACTGCATAATTCGTGTCGCTCAAGGCGCACTCCCGTTCTGGATAATGTTTTTTGC
GCCGACATCATAACGGTTCTGGCAAATATTCTGAAATGAGCTGTTGACAATTAATCATCGGCTCGTATAA
TGTGTGGAATTGTGAGCGGATAACAATTTCACACAGGAAACAGTATTCATGTCCCCTATACTAGGTTATT
GGAAAATTAAGGGCCTTGTGCAACCCACTCGACTTCTTTTGGAATATCTTGAAGAAAAATATGAAGAGCA
TTTGTATGAGCGCGATGAAGGTGATAAATGGCGAAACAAAAAGTTTGAATTGGGTTTGGAGTTTCCCAAT
CTTCCTTATTATATTGATGGTGATGTTAAATTAACACAGTCTATGGCCATCATACGTTATATAGCTGACA
AGCACAACATGTTGGGTGGTTGTCCAAAAGAGCGTGCAGAGATTTCAATGCTTGAAGGAGCGGTTTTGGA
TATTAGATACGGTGTTTCGAGAATTGCATATAGTAAAGACTTTGAAACTCTCAAAGTTGATTTTCTTAGC
AAGCTACCTGAAATGCTGAAAATGTTCGAAGATCGTTTATGTCATAAAACATATTTAAATGGTGATCATG
TAACCCATCCTGACTTCATGTTGTATGACGCTCTTGATGTTGTTTTATACATGGACCCAATGTGCCTGGA
TGCGTTCCCAAAATTAGTTTGTTTTAAAAAACGTATTGAAGCTATCCCACAAATTGATAAGTACTTGAAA
TCCAGCAAGTATATAGCATGGCCTTTGCAGGGCTGGCAAGCCACGTTTGGTGGTGGCGACCATCCTCCAA
AATCGGATCTGGAAGTTCTGTTCCAGGGGCCCCTGGGATCCATGTCAGGCTTGAGAACTGTTTCTGCTTC
ATCCGGTAATGGAAAGAGCTATGACTCTATTATGAAAATTTTATTGATTGGTGATTCTGGTGTTGGGAAA
TCATGTTTATTGGTTCGTTTTGTTGAAGACAAATTTAACCCGTCATTTATCACCACCATTGGTATTGATT
TCAAAATAAAGACTGTCGATATCAACGGTAAGAAGGTAAAGCTGCAACTTTGGGATACCGCTGGTCAAGA
ACGTTTCCGGACAATCACCACAGCGTATTATCGTGGTGCTATGGGTATCATTCTTGTATATGATGTGACA
GACGAGAGAACATTTACTAATATCAAGCAATGGTTTAAAACCGTTAATGAGCATGCGAACGATGAAGCAC
AGCTACTGTTGGTTGGTAACAAGAGCGATATGGAGACGAGAGTGGTAACAGCTGATCAAGGTGAAGCCTT
GGCTAAGGAGCTGGGTATACCATTCATCGAGTCCAGTGCTAAGAACGATGACAATGTCAACGAGATTTTT
TTCACCTTGGCGAAGTTAATCCAAGAAAAAATCGACAGTAACAAGCTTGTTGGCGTCGGTAACGGTAAAG
AGGGCAATATTAGCATCAATAGTGGGAGCGGAAACAGTTCTAAATCAAATTGCTGTTGAGTCGACTCGAG
CGGCCGCATCGTGACTGACTGACGATCTGCCTCGCGCGTTTCGGTGATGACGGTGAAAACCTCTGACACA
TGCAGCTCCCGGAGACGGTCACAGCTTGTCTGTAAGCGGATGCCGGGAGCAGACAAGCCCGTCAGGGCGC
GTCAGCGGGTGTTGGCGGGTGTCGGGGCGCAGCCATGACCCAGTCACGTAGCGATAGCGGAGTGTATAAT
TCTTGAAGACGAAAGGGCCTCGTGATACGCCTATTTTTATAGGTTAATGTCATGATAATAATGGTTTCTT
AGACGTCAGGTGGCACTTTTCGGGGAAATGTGCGCGGAACCCCTATTTGTTTATTTTTCTAAATACATTC
AAATATGTATCCGCTCATGAGACAATAACCCTGATAAATGCTTCAATAATATTGAAAAAGGAAGAGTATG
AGTATTCAACATTTCCGTGTCGCCCTTATTCCCTTTTTTGCGGCATTTTGCCTTCCTGTTTTTGCTCACC
CAGAAACGCTGGTGAAAGTAAAAGATGCTGAAGATCAGTTGGGTGCACGAGTGGGTTACATCGAACTGGA
TCTCAACAGCGGTAAGATCCTTGAGAGTTTTCGCCCCGAAGAACGTTTTCCAATGATGAGCACTTTTAAA
GTTCTGCTATGTGGCGCGGTATTATCCCGTGTTGACGCCGGGCAAGAGCAACTCGGTCGCCGCATACACT
ATTCTCAGAATGACTTGGTTGAGTACTCACCAGTCACAGAAAAGCATCTTACGGATGGCATGACAGTAAG
AGAATTATGCAGTGCTGCCATAACCATGAGTGATAACACTGCGGCCAACTTACTTCTGACAACGATCGGA
GGACCGAAGGAGCTAACCGCTTTTTTGCACAACATGGGGGATCATGTAACTCGCCTTGATCGTTGGGAAC
CGGAGCTGAATGAAGCCATACCAAACGACGAGCGTGACACCACGATGCCTGCAGCAATGGCAACAACGTT
GCGCAAACTATTAACTGGCGAACTACTTACTCTAGCTTCCCGGCAACAATTAATAGACTGGATGGAGGCG
GATAAAGTTGCAGGACCACTTCTGCGCTCGGCCCTTCCGGCTGGCTGGTTTATTGCTGATAAATCTGGAG
CCGGTGAGCGTGGGTCTCGCGGTATCATTGCAGCACTGGGGCCAGATGGTAAGCCCTCCCGTATCGTAGT
TATCTACACGACGGGGAGTCAGGCAACTATGGATGAACGAAATAGACAGATCGCTGAGATAGGTGCCTCA
CTGATTAAGCATTGGTAACTGTCAGACCAAGTTTACTCATATATACTTTAGATTGATTTAAAACTTCATT
TTTAATTTAAAAGGATCTAGGTGAAGATCCTTTTTGATAATCTCATGACCAAAATCCCTTAACGTGAGTT
TTCGTTCCACTGAGCGTCAGACCCCGTAGAAAAGATCAAAGGATCTTCTTGAGATCCTTTTTTTCTGCGC
GTAATCTGCTGCTTGCAAACAAAAAAACCACCGCTACCAGCGGTGGTTTGTTTGCCGGATCAAGAGCTAC
CAACTCTTTTTCCGAAGGTAACTGGCTTCAGCAGAGCGCAGATACCAAATACTGTCCTTCTAGTGTAGCC
GTAGTTAGGCCACCACTTCAAGAACTCTGTAGCACCGCCTACATACCTCGCTCTGCTAATCCTGTTACCA
GTGGCTGCTGCCAGTGGCGATAAGTCGTGTCTTACCGGGTTGGACTCAAGACGATAGTTACCGGATAAGG
CGCAGCGGTCGGGCTGAACGGGGGGTTCGTGCACACAGCCCAGCTTGGAGCGAACGACCTACACCGAACT
GAGATACCTACAGCGTGAGCTATGAGAAAGCGCCACGCTTCCCGAAGGGAGAAAGGCGGACAGGTATCCG
GTAAGCGGCAGGGTCGGAACAGGAGAGCGCACGAGGGAGCTTCCAGGGGGAAACGCCTGGTATCTTTATA
GTCCTGTCGGGTTTCGCCACCTCTGACTTGAGCGTCGATTTTTGTGATGCTCGTCAGGGGGGCGGAGCCT
ATGGAAAAACGCCAGCAACGCGGCCTTTTTACGGTTCCTGGCCTTTTGCTGGCCTTTTGCTCACATGTTC
TTTCCTGCGTTATCCCCTGATTCTGTGGATAACCGTATTACCGCCTTTGAGTGAGCTGATACCGCTCGCC
GCAGCCGAACGACCGAGCGCAGCGAGTCAGTGAGCGAGGAAGCGGAAGAGCGCCTGATGCGGTATTTTCT
CCTTACGCATCTGTGCGGTATTTCACACCGCATAAATTCCGACACCATCGAATGGCGCAAAACCTTTCGC
GGTATGGCATGATAGCGCCCGGAAGAGAGTCAATTCAGGGTGGTGAATGTGAAACCAGTAACGTTATACG
ATGTCGCAGAGTATGCCGGTGTCTCTTATCAGACCGTTTCCCGCGTGGTGAACCAGGCCAGCCACGTTTC
TGCGAAAACGCGGGAAAAAGTGGAAGCGGCGATGGCGGAGCTGAATTACATTCCCAACCGCGTGGCACAA
CAACTGGCGGGCAAACAGTCGTTGCTGATTGGCGTTGCCACCTCCAGTCTGGCCCTGCACGCGCCGTCGC
AAATTGTCGCGGCGATTAAATCTCGCGCCGATCAACTGGGTGCCAGCGTGGTGGTGTCGATGGTAGAACG
AAGCGGCGTCGAAGCCTGTAAAGCGGCGGTGCACAATCTTCTCGCGCAACGCGTCAGTGGGCTGATCATT
AACTATCCGCTGGATGACCAGGATGCCATTGCTGTGGAAGCTGCCTGCACTAATGTTCCGGCGTTATTTC
TTGATGTCTCTGACCAGACACCCATCAACAGTATTATTTTCTCCCATGAAGACGGTACGCGACTGGGCGT
GGAGCATCTGGTCGCATTGGGTCACCAGCAAATCGCGCTGTTAGCGGGCCCATTAAGTTCTGTCTCGGCG
CGTCTGCGTCTGGCTGGCTGGCATAAATATCTCACTCGCAATCAAATTCAGCCGATAGCGGAACGGGAAG
GCGACTGGAGTGCCATGTCCGGTTTTCAACAAACCATGCAAATGCTGAATGAGGGCATCGTTCCCACTGC
GATGCTGGTTGCCAACGATCAGATGGCGCTGGGCGCAATGCGCGCCATTACCGAGTCCGGGCTGCGCGTT
GGTGCGGATATCTCGGTAGTGGGATACGACGATACCGAAGACAGCTCATGTTATATCCCGCCGTTAACCA
CCATCAAACAGGATTTTCGCCTGCTGGGGCAAACCAGCGTGGACCGCTTGCTGCAACTCTCTCAGGGCCA
GGCGGTGAAGGGCAATCAGCTGTTGCCCGTCTCACTGGTGAAAAGAAAAACCACGCTAGCGCCCAATACG
CAAACCGCCTCTCCCCGCGCGTTGGCCGATTCATTAATGCAGCTGGCACGACAGGTTTCCCGACTGGAAA
GCGGGCAGTGAGCGCAACGCAATTAATGTAAGTTAGCTCACTCATTAGGCACCCCAGGCTTTACACTTTA
TGCTTCCGGCTCGTATGTTGTGTGGAATTGTGAGCGGATAACAATTTCACACAGGAAACAGCTATGACCA
TGATTACGGATTCACTGGCCGTCGTTTTACAACGTCGTGACTGGGAAAACCCTGGCGTTACCCAACTTAA
TCGCCTTGCAGCACATCCCCCTTTCGCCAGCTGGCGTAATAGCGAAGAGGCCCGCACCGATCGCCCTTCC
CAACAGTTGCGCAGCCTGAATGGCGAATGGCGCTTTGCCTGGTTTCCGGCACCAGAAGCGGTGCCGGAAA
GCTGGCTGGAGTGCGATCTTCCTGAGGCCGATACTGTCGTCGTCCCCTCAAACTGGCAGATGCACGGTTA
CGATGCGCCCATCTACACCAACGTGACCTATCCCATTACGGTCAATCCGCCGTTTGTTCCCACGGAGAAT
CCGACGGGTTGTTACTCGCTCACATTTAATGTTGATGAAAGCTGGCTACAGGAAGGCCAGACGCGAATTA
TTTTTGATGGCGTTGGAAT
